Addgene plasmid #191592: E3_pENTR_L3-L2_NN_G1333-DddtoxA-N
Purpose: ptpTALECD vector assembly, Entry clone 3 with attL2 and L3
Depositing lab: Shin-ichi Arimura. Depositing organization: The University of Tokyo. Publication: Targeted base editing in the plastid genome of Arabidopsis thaliana. Nakazato I, Okuno M, Yamamoto H, Tamura Y, Itoh T, Shikanai T, Takanashi H, Tsutsumi N, Arimura SI. Nat Plants. 2021 Jul;7(7):906-913. doi: 10.1038/s41477-021-00954-6. Epub 2021 Jul 1. PubMed 34211131.
Backbone
  Vector backbone: PINII
  Vector type: Other
Growth in bacteria
  Bacterial resistance: Kanamycin, 50 μg/mL
  Growth temperature: 37°C
  Growth strain: DH5alpha
  Copy number: High Copy
Gene/Insert
  Gene/Insert name: C and N termini of platinum TALEN, 1/2 a cytidine deaminase domain of DddA of B. cenocepacia, and a uracil glycosylase inhibitor
  Species: Synthetic
  Cloning method: Ligation Independent Cloning
Terms and licenses: Academic/Nonprofit Terms; Industry Terms: Not Available to Industry
Depositor comments: Multisite Gateway entry vector to express one hand of pTALECD-UGI
How to cite: E3_pENTR_L3-L2_NN_G1333-DddtoxA-N was a gift from Shin-ichi Arimura (Addgene plasmid # 191592 ; http://n2t.net/addgene:191592 ; RRID:Addgene_191592)
