[The description below was written by a language model from this plasmid's Addgene catalogue record and pLannotate feature annotations shown in this document.]
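Description:
E3_pENTR_L3-L2_NN_G1333-DddtoxA-N is a roughly 4.1 kb MultiSite Gateway entry clone used as the third module ("Entry clone 3") when assembling ptpTALECD vectors, the plastid-targeted TALE-cytidine deaminase base editors developed for editing the Arabidopsis thaliana chloroplast genome. It is maintained in E. coli through a high-copy ColE1/pUC-type origin and selected with kanamycin via an aph(3')-Ia gene. rrnB T1 and T2 terminators upstream of the cassette insulate it from read-through transcription, as is usual for pENTR-style plasmids. The catalogue lists the backbone as "PINII", although the annotated features look like a standard pENTR framework.

The payload lies between attL3 and attL2 sites, which allow an LR recombination to place it in a defined position and orientation alongside the other entry modules in a destination vector. It encodes one "hand" of the editor. This begins with a TALE N-terminal region (annotated by homology to avrXa10) and continues with a TALE C-terminal region (avrBs3-like), both from the platinum TALEN scaffold. The C-terminal region is fused to one half of the DddA double-stranded DNA cytidine deaminase domain from Burkholderia cenocepacia, which the name suggests is the N-terminal half of a split at G1333. The fusion ends with the phage PBS2 uracil glycosylase inhibitor, which protects the deaminated base from excision repair.

Between the two TALE termini is a lacZα/lac promoter stuffer with a pBluescript MCS remnant and T7 and T3 promoters. This presumably serves as a placeholder to be replaced by a custom repeat array, though the record does not say so. The "NN" in the name likely refers to a repeat-variable diresidue, but this too is unconfirmed. No plant promoter or plastid transit peptide is annotated within the cassette, so these are presumably supplied by other modules.
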