Features (pLannotate 1.2.2; 21 found; start..end, strand, type, name):
    406..498     +  CDS            lacI (fragment): lac repressor; lacI; The lac repressor binds to the lac operator to inhibit transcription in E. coli. This inhibition can be relieved by adding lactose or isopropyl-β-D-thiogalactopyranoside (IPTG).
    553..580     -  terminator     rrnB T2 terminator: transcription terminator T2 from the E. coli rrnB gene
    712..755     +  terminator     rrnB T1 terminator: Escherichia coli rrnB; transcription terminator T1 from the E. coli rrnB gene
    802..838     -  CDS            lacZα (fragment): LacZα fragment of β-galactosidase; lacZ fragment
    855..950     +  protein_bind   attL3: mutant version of attL; recombination site for the Gateway® LR reaction LR Clonase™
   1010..1420    +  CDS            avrXa10 (fragment): AVX10_XANOO - Experimental evidence at protein level: Swiss-Prot protein existence level 1. Avirulence protein. Induces the hypersensitive response (HR)in rice plants carrying the resistance gene Xa10. Activity depends on the presence of the core repeat domains; replacement with repeat domains from other proteins (AvrBs3 of X.euvesicatoria (AC P14727) or AvrXa7 of this organism) does not elicit the HR. Probably acts as a transcription factor in its host plant (rice) to induce plant resistance or disease. From Xanthomonas oryzae pv. oryzae.
   1422..1440    -  rep_origin     f1 ori (fragment): f1 bacteriophage origin of replication; arrow indicates direction of (+) strand synthesis
   1445..1600    -  CDS            lacZα (fragment): LacZα fragment of β-galactosidase; lacZ fragment
   1608..1626    +  promoter       T7 promoter: promoter for bacteriophage T7 RNA polymerase
   1635..1658    -  misc_feature   MCS (fragment): pBluescript multiple cloning site
   1674..1692    -  promoter       T3 promoter: promoter for bacteriophage T3 RNA polymerase
   1737..1753    -  protein_bind   lac operator: The lac repressor binds to the lac operator to inhibit transcription in E. coli. This inhibition can be relieved by adding lactose or isopropyl-β-D-thiogalactopyranoside (IPTG). lac repressor encoded by lacI
   1761..1791    -  promoter       lac promoter: promoter for the E. coli lac operon
   1806..1827    -  protein_bind   CAP binding site: CAP binding activates transcription in the presence of cAMP. E. coli catabolite activator protein
   1926..2045    +  CDS            avrBs3 (fragment): AVRB3_XANEU - Experimental evidence at protein level: Swiss-Prot protein existence level 1. Avirulence protein. Acts as a transcription factor in C.annuum plants. In susceptible plants lacking the Bs3 resistance gene induces expression of a number of genes, including genes homologous to a family of auxin-induced genes, alpha-expansin genes, pectate lyase, anthocyanidin glucoside rhamnosyl transferase and at least one transcription factor, UPA20. Their expression leads to plant hypertrophy in mesophyll cells, probably mainly mediated by UPA20 (PubMed:17962565). In resistant plants induces the h
   2046..2186    +  CDS            dddA (fragment): DDDA_BURC1 - Experimental evidence at protein level: Swiss-Prot protein existence level 1. Toxic component of a toxin-immunity protein module, which functions as a cellular contact-dependent growth inhibition (CDI) system. CDI modules allow bacteria to communicate with and inhibit the growth of closely related neighboring bacteria in a contact-dependent fashion. Bacteria that have this module inhibit or kill bacteria without it, giving them a growth advantage. Probably specifically inhibited by cognate immunity protein DddI (Probable). The C-terminal 163 residue fragment has double-stranded DN
   2199..2447    +  CDS            UGI: UNGI_BPPB2 - Experimental evidence at protein level: Swiss-Prot protein existence level 1. This protein binds specifically and reversibly to the host uracil-DNA glycosylase, preventing removal of uracil residues from PBS2 DNA by the host uracil-excision repair system. From Bacillus phage PBS2 (Bacteriophage PBS2).
   2472..2571    -  protein_bind   attL2: mutant version of attL; recombination site for the Gateway® LR reaction LR Clonase™
   2602..2620    -  promoter       T7 promoter: promoter for bacteriophage T7 RNA polymerase
   2754..3563    +  CDS            KanR: aminoglycoside phosphotransferase; aph(3')-Ia; confers resistance to kanamycin in bacteria or G418 (Geneticin®) in eukaryotes
   3710..223     +  rep_origin     ori (across the origin): high-copy-number ColE1/pMB1/pBR322/pUC origin of replication
>Addgene plasmid #191592 | E3_pENTR_L3-L2_NN_G1333-DddtoxA-N | addgene full sequence | sequence record 379081 | Addgene NGS Result
CGAACTGAGATACCTACAGCGTGAGCTATGAGAAAGCGCCACGCTTCCCGAAGGGAGAAAGGCGGACAGG
TATCCGGTAAGCGGCAGGGTCGGAACAGGAGAGCGCACGAGGGAGCTTCCAGGGGGAAACGCCTGGTATC
TTTATAGTCCTGTCGGGTTTCGCCACCTCTGACTTGAGCGTCGATTTTTGTGATGCTCGTCAGGGGGGCG
GAGCCTATGGAAAAACGCCAGCAACGCGGCCTTTTTACGGTTCCTGGCCTTTTGCTGGCCTTTTGCTCAC
ATGTTCTTTCCTGCGTTATCCCCTGATTCTGTGGATAACCGTATTACCGCCTTTGAGTGAGCTGATACCG
CTCGCCGCAGCCGAACGACCGAGCGCAGCGAGTCAGTGAGCGAGGAAGCGGAAGAGCGCCCAATACGCAA
ACCGCCTCTCCCCGCGCGTTGGCCGATTCATTAATGCAGCTGGCACGACAGGTTTCCCGACTGGAAAGCG
GGCAGTGAGCGCAACGCAATTAATACGCGTACCGCTAGCCAGGAAGAGTTTGTAGAAACGCAAAAAGGCC
ATCCGTCAGGATGGCCTTCTGCTTAGTTTGATGCCTGGCAGTTTATGGCGGGCGTCCTGCCCGCCACCCT
CCGGGCCGTTGCTTCACAACGTTCAAATCCGCTCCCGGCGGATTTGTCCTACTCAGGAGAGCGTTCACCG
ACAAACAACAGATAAAACGAAAGGCCCAGTCTTCCGACTGAGCCTTTCGTTTTATTTGATGCCTGGCAGT
TCCCTACTCTCGCGTTAACGCTAGCATGGATGTTTTCCCAGTCACGACGTTGTAAAACGACGGCCAGTCT
TAAGCTCGGGCCCCAAATAATGATTTTATTTTGACTGATAGTGACCTGTTCGTTGCAACAAATTGATGAG
CAATGCTTTTTTATAATGCCAACTTTGTATAATAAAGTTGATAAGGAGACCGCCGCTGCCAAGTTCGAGA
GACAGCACATGGACAGCATCGATATCGCCGATCTACGCACGCTCGGCTACAGCCAGCAGCAACAGGAGAA
GATCAAACCGAAGGTTCGTTCGACAGTGGCGCAGCACCACGAGGCACTGGTCGGCCACGGGTTTACACAC
GCGCACATCGTTGCGTTAAGCCAACACCCGGCAGCGTTAGGGACCGTCGCTGTCAAGTATCAGGACATGA
TCGCAGCGTTGCCAGAGGCGACACACGAAGCGATCGTTGGCGTCGGCAAACAGTGGTCCGGCGCACGCGC
TCTGGAGGCCTTGCTCACGGTGGCGGGAGAGTTGAGAGGTCCACCGTTACAGTTGGACACAGGCCAACTT
CTCAAGATTGCAAAACGTGGCGGCGTGACCGCAGTGGAGGCAGTGCATGCATGGCGCAATGCACTGACGG
GTGCCCCGCTCAAGGAGACGGGCGCCGCTACAGGGCGCGTCCCATTCGCCATTCAGGCTGCGCAACTGTT
GGGAAGGGCGATCGGTGCGGGCCTCTTCGCTATTACGCCAGCTGGCGAAAGGGGGATGTGCTGCAAGGCG
ATTAAGTTGGGTAACGCCAGGGTTTTCCCAGTCACGACGTTGTAAAACGACGGCCAGTGAGCGCGCGTAA
TACGACTCACTATAGGGCGAATTGGGTACCGGGCCCCCCCTCGAGGTCCTCCAGCTTTTGTTCCCTTTAG
TGAGGGTTAATTGCGCGCTTGGCGTAATCATGGTCATAGCTGTTTCCTGTGTGAAATTGTTATCCGCTCA
CAATTCCACACAACATACGAGCCGGAAGCATAAAGTGTAAAGCCTGGGGTGCCTAATGAGTGAGCTAACT
CACATTAATTGCGTTGCGCTCACTGCCCGCTTTCCACCGGTCGTCTCCACCCCTGAGCAGGTAGTGGCTA
TTGCATCCAACAACGGGGGCAGACCCGCACTGGAGTCAATTGTTGCCCAGTTATCTCGCCCTGATCCGGC
GTTGGCCGCGTTGACCAACGACCACCTCGTCGCCTTGGCCTGCCTCGGCGGGCGTCCTGCGCTGGATGCA
GTGAAAAAGGGATTGGGGGGATCTGGTAGCTATGCGTTAGGACCCTATCAGATTTCAGCTCCTCAATTGC
CTGCCTATAATGGGCAAACTGTTGGCACCTTTTACTACGTCAATGATGCTGGAGGGTTAGAATCCAAGGT
GTTCTCAAGTGGTGGTTCTGGAGGTAGTACGAATCTTTCGGACATCATAGAGAAGGAAACTGGAAAACAG
CTCGTTATCCAAGAGAGCATTCTCATGTTGCCAGAAGAAGTTGAAGAGGTTATAGGCAACAAACCGGAAT
CTGACATTCTGGTACATACCGCTTATGATGAGTCAACAGATGAGAACGTCATGCTTTTGACATCTGATGC
ACCAGAATACAAACCTTGGGCACTTGTGATTCAGGATTCCAATGGTGAGAACAAGATCAAGATGCTATGA
TAACTCGAGCGATCCTCTAGAACCCAGCTTTCTTGTACAAAGTTGGCATTATAAGAAAGCATTGCTTATC
AATTTGTTGCAACGAACAGGTCACTATCAGTCAAAATAAAATCATTATTTGCCATCCAGCTGCAGGGCGG
CCGCGATATCCCCTATAGTGAGTCGTATTACATGGTCATAGCTGTTTCCTGGCAGCTCTGGCCCGTGTCT
CAAAATCTCTGATGTTACATTGCACAAGATAAAAATATATCATCATGAACAATAAAACTGTCTGCTTACA
TAAACAGTAATACAAGGGGTGTTATGAGCCATATTCAACGGGAAACGTCGAGGCCGCGATTAAATTCCAA
CATGGATGCTGATTTATATGGGTATAAATGGGCTCGCGATAATGTCGGGCAATCAGGTGCGACAATCTAT
CGCTTGTATGGGAAGCCCGATGCGCCAGAGTTGTTTCTGAAACATGGCAAAGGTAGCGTTGCCAATGATG
TTACAGATGAGATGGTCAGACTAAACTGGCTGACGGAATTTATGCCTCTTCCGACCATCAAGCATTTTAT
CCGTACTCCTGATGATGCATGGTTACTCACCACTGCGATCCCCGGAAAAACAGCATTCCAGGTATTAGAA
GAATATCCTGATTCAGGTGAAAATATTGTTGATGCGCTGGCAGTGTTCCTGCGCCGGTTGCATTCGATTC
CTGTTTGTAATTGTCCTTTTAACAGCGATCGCGTATTTCGCCTTGCTCAGGCGCAATCACGAATGAATAA
CGGTTTGGTTGATGCGAGTGATTTTGATGACGAGCGTAATGGCTGGCCTGTTGAACAAGTCTGGAAAGAA
ATGCATAAACTTTTGCCATTCTCACCGGATTCAGTCGTCACTCATGGTGATTTCTCACTTGATAACCTTA
TTTTTGACGAGGGGAAATTAATAGGTTGTATTGATGTTGGACGAGTCGGAATCGCAGACCGATACCAGGA
TCTTGCCATCCTATGGAACTGCCTCGGTGAGTTTTCTCCTTCATTACAGAAACGGCTTTTTCAAAAATAT
GGTATTGATAATCCTGATATGAATAAATTGCAGTTTCATTTGATGCTCGATGAGTTTTTCTAATCAGAAT
TGGTTAATTGGTTGTAACACTGGCAGAGCATTACGCTGACTTGACGGGACGGCGCAAGCTCATGACCAAA
ATCCCTTAACGTGAGTTACGCGTCGTTCCACTGAGCGTCAGACCCCGTAGAAAAGATCAAAGGATCTTCT
TGAGATCCTTTTTTTCTGCGCGTAATCTGCTGCTTGCAAACAAAAAAACCACCGCTACCAGCGGTGGTTT
GTTTGCCGGATCAAGAGCTACCAACTCTTTTTCCGAAGGTAACTGGCTTCAGCAGAGCGCAGATACCAAA
TACTGTTCTTCTAGTGTAGCCGTAGTTAGGCCACCACTTCAAGAACTCTGTAGCACCGCCTACATACCTC
GCTCTGCTAATCCTGTTACCAGTGGCTGCTGCCAGTGGCGATAAGTCGTGTCTTACCGGGTTGGACTCAA
GACGATAGTTACCGGATAAGGCGCAGCGGTCGGGCTGAACGGGGGGTTCGTGCACACAGCCCAGCTTGGA
GCGAACGACCTACAC
